>Addgene plasmid #236672 | pAAVLINK-EF1alpha-5' AHDC1 | addgene full sequence | sequence record 476892 | Addgene NGS Result
TTACGCATCTGTGCGGTATTTCACACCGCATA
[95 nt withheld, positions 33-127]
T
[46 nt withheld, positions 129-174]
C
[141 nt withheld, positions 176-316]
CCTTTGACGTTGGAGTCCACGTTCTTT
[37 nt withheld, positions 344-380]
ACTCTATCTCGGGCTATTCTTTTGATTTATAAGGGATTTTGCCGATTTCGGTCTATTGGTTAAAAAATGA
GCTGATTTAACAAAAATTTAACGCGAATTTTAACAAAATATTAACGTTTACAATTTTATGGTGCACTCTC
AGTACAATCTGCTCTGATGCCGCATAGTTAAGCCAGCCCCGACACCCGCCAACACCCGCTGACGCGCCCT
GACGGGCTTGTCTGCTCCCGGCATCCGCTTACAGACAAGCTGTGACCGTCTCCGGGAGCTGCATGTGTCA
GAGGTTTTCACCGTCATCACCGAAACGCGCGAGACGAAAGGGCCTCGTGATACGCCTATTTTTATAGGTT
AATGTCATGATAATAATGGTTTCTTAGACGTCAGGTGGCACTTTTCGGGGAAATGTGCGCGGAACCCCTA
TTTGTTTATTTTTCTAAATACATTCAAATATGTATCCGCTCATGAGACAATAACCCTGATAAATGCTTCA
ATAATATTGAAAAAGGAAGAGTATGAGTATTCAACATTTCCGTGTCGCCCTTATTCCCTTTTTTGCGGCA
TTTTGCCTTCCTGTTTTTGCTCACCCAGAAACGCTGGTGAAAGTAAAAGATGCTGAAGATCAGTTGGGTG
CACGAGTGGGTTACATCGAACTGGATCTCAACAGCGGTAAGATCCTTGAGAGTTTTCGCCCCGAAGAACG
TTTTCCAATGATGAGCACTTTTAAAGTTCTGCTATGTGGCGCGGTATTATCCCGTATTGACGCCGGGCAA
GAGCAACTCGGTCGCCGCATACACTATTCTCAGAATGACTTGGTTGAGTACTCACCAGTCACAGAAAAGC
ATCTTACGGATGGCATGACAGTAAGAGAATTATGCAGTGCTGCCATAACCATGAGTGATAACACTGCGGC
CAACTTACTTCTGACAACGATCGGAGGACCGAAGGAGCTAACCGCTTTTTTGCACAACATGGGGGATCAT
GTAACTCGCCTTGATCGTTGGGAACCGGAGCTGAATGAAGCCATACCAAACGACGAGCGTGACACCACGA
TGCCTGTAGCAATGGCAACAACGTTGCGCAAACTATTAACTGGCGAACTACTTACTCTAGCTTCCCGGCA
ACAATTAATAGACTGGATGGAGGCGGATAAAGTTGCAGGACCACTTCTGCGCTCGGCCCTTCCGGCTGGC
TGGTTTATTGCTGATAAATCTGGAGCCGGTGAGCGTGGGTCTCGCGGTATCATTGCAGCACTGGGGCCAG
ATGGTAAGCCCTCCCGTATCGTAGTTATCTACACGACGGGGAGTCAGGCAACTATGGATGAACGAAATAG
ACAGATCGCTGAGATAGGTGCCTCACTGATTAAGCATTGGTAACTGTCAGACCAAGTTTACTCATATATA
CTTTAGATTGATTTAAAACTTCATTTTTAATTTAAAAGGATCTAGGTGAAGATCCTTTTTGATAATCTCA
TGACCAAAATCCCTTAACGTGAGTTTTCGTTCCACTGAGCGTCAGACCCCGTAGAAAAGATCAAAGGATC
TTCTTGAGATCCTTTTTTTCTGCGCGTAATCTGCTGCTTGCAAACAAAAAAACCACCGCTACCAGCGGTG
GTTTGTTTGCCGGATCAAGAGCTACCAACTCTTTTTCCGAAGGTAACTGGCTTCAGCAGAGCGCAGATAC
CAAATACTGTTCTTCTAGTGTAGCCGTAGTTAGGCCACCACTTCAAGAACTCTGTAGCACCGCCTACATA
CCTCGCTCTGCTAATCCTGTTACCAGTGGCTGCTGCCAGTGGCGATAAGTCGTGTCTTACCGGGTTGGAC
TCAAGACGATAGTTACCGGATAAGGCGCAGCGGTCGGGCTGAACGGGGGGTTCGTGCACACAGCCCAGCT
TGGAGCGAACGACCTACACCGAACTGAGATACCTACAGCGTGAGCTATGAGAAAGCGCCACGCTTCCCGA
AGGGAGAAAGGCGGACAGGTATCCGGTAAGCGGCAGGGTCGGAACAGGAGAGCGCACGAGGGAGCTTCCA
GGGGGAAACGCCTGGTATCTTTATAGTCCTGTCGGGTTTCGCCACCTCTGACTTGAGCGTCGATTTTTGT
GATGCTCGTCAGGGGGGCGGAGCCTATGGAAAAACGCCAGCAACGCGGCCTTTTTACGGTTCCTGGCCTT
TTGCTGGCCTTTTGCTCACATGTCCTGCAGGCAGCTGCGCGCTCGCTCGCTCACTGAGGCCGCCCGGGCG
TCGGGCGACCTTTGGTCGCCCGGCCTCAGTGAGCGAGCGAGCGCGCAGAGAGGGAGTGGCCAACTCCATC
ACTAGGGGTTCCTGCGGCCGCACGCGTGGATCTGCGATCGCTCCGGTGCCCGTCAGTGGGCAGAGCGCAC
ATCGCCCACAGTCCCCGAGAAGTTGGGGGGAGGGGTCGGCAATTGAACGGGTGCCTAGAGAAGGTGGCGC
GGGGTAAACTGGGAAAGTGATGTCGTGTACTGGCTCCGCCTTTTTCCCGAGGGTGGGGGAGAACCGTATA
TAAGTGCAGTAGTCGCCGTGAACGTTCTTTTTCGCAACGGGTTTGCCGCCAGAACACAGCTGAAGCTTCG
AGGGGCTCGCATCTCTCCTTCACGCGCCCGCCGCCCTACCTGAGGCCGCCATCCACGCCGGTTGAGTCGC
GTTCTGCCGCCTCCCGCCTGTGGTGCCTCCTGAACTGCGTCCGCCGTCTAGGTAAGTTTAAAGCTCAGGT
CGAGACCGGGCCTTTGTCCGGCGCTCCCTTGGAGCCTACCTAGACTCAGCCGGCTCTCCACGCTTTGCCT
GACCCTGCTTGCTCAACTCTACGTCTTTGTTTCGTTTTCTGTTCTGCGCCGTTACAGATCCAAGCTGTGA
CCGGCGCCTACCGTACGGCCACCATGTACCCTTATGACGTACCTGACTATGCTGGATCTCGTGTGAAGCC
CCAGGGCCTGGTGGTGACTTCCAGTGCCGTGTGCAGCTCTCCTGACTACCTCCGGGAACCCAAGTACTAC
CCCGGCGGCCCCCCCACCCCCCGGCCCCTGCTTCCCACCCGGCCCCCTGCCAGCCCACCTGACAAGGCCT
TCTCCACCCACGCCTTCTCCGAGAACCCACGCCCACCCCCACGCCGGGACCCCAGCACCCGGCGCCCACC
AGTCCTTGCCAAGGGGGACGACCCGCTGCCCCCACGGGCAGCCCGTCCTGTCTCACAGGCCCGCTGCCCC
ACACCGGTCGGAGACGGCAGCAGCTCCCGACGCTGCTGGGACAACGGGCGGGTGAACCTGCGACCAGTGG
TGCAGCTGATTGACATCATGAAGGACCTGACACGCCTCTCCCAGGACCTGCAGCACAGTGGTGTACACCT
GGACTGTGGTGGGCTCCGACTGAGCCGCCCGCCTGCACCGCCACCCGGCGACCTACAGTACAGCTTCTTC
TCCTCACCCAGTTTGGCCAACAGCATCCGTAGCCCTGAGGAGCGGGCCACCCCACACGCCAAGTCGGAGC
GGCCCAGCCATCCCCTCTACGAGCCTGAGCCTGAGCCTAGGGACAGTCCCCAGCCTGGCCAAGGCCATAG
TCCCGGAGCCACGGCTGCGGCCACGGGTCTGCCCCCAGAGCCTGAGCCAGACAGCACTGATTACTCAGAA
CTTGCTGACGCCGACATCCTTAGTGAGCTGGCCTCCCTCACTTGCCCAGAGGCCCAGCTGCTAGAGGCCC
AGGCCCTCGAGCCACCATCGCCCGAGCCGGAGCCTCAGCTCCTGGACCCCCAGCCCCGCTTCCTGGACCC
GCAGGCACTAGAGCCGCTCGGGGAAGCTCTGGAGCTGCCACCCCTGCAACCTCTTGCTGATCCTCTGGGG
CTGCCGGGCCTGGCTCTCCAGGCCCTGGACACCCTGCCTGACTCCTTGGAGTCGCAGCTGCTTGACCCCC
AGGCACTCGACCCCCTGCCCAAGCTGCTTGACGTCCCAGGTCGCCGTCTGGAGCCCCAGCAGCCCCTGGG
GCACTGCCCACTGGCCGAGCCCTTGCGCCTGGACTTGTGCTCACCGCACGGCCCCCCCGGGCCTGAGGGT
CACCCCAAGTACGCCTTGCGGCGCACTGATAGGCCAAAGATCCTGTGTCGCCGGCGGAAAGCCGGACGGG
GACGCAAGGCAGACGCCGGACCCGAGGGCCGCCTACTGCCCCTGCCTATGCCCACGGGGCTGGTGGCTGC
CCTGGCCGAACCCCCACCACCACCGCCTCCTCCACCCCCTGCCCTGCCAGGCCCAGGCCCGGTCTCAGTC
CCAGAGTTGAAGCCGGAATCTTCCCAGACCCCAGTGGTCTCTACCCGCAAAGGCAAGTGCCGGGGCGTGC
GGCGCATGGTGGTGAAGATGGCCAAGATCCCCGTATCGCTGGGGCGGCGGAACAAGACCACATACAAAGT
GTCTTCCTTGAGCAGCAGCCTGAGCGTGGAGGGCAAGGAGCTGGGCCTGCGCGTGTCGGCTGAGCCCACC
CCGCTGCTGAAGATGAAGAACAATGGGCGGAACGTGGTAGTGGTCTTCCCACCCGGTGAGATGCCCATTA
TTCTCAAACGTAAGCGCGGCCGCCCTCCTAAGAACCTGCTGCTGGGTCCCGGCAAGCCCAAGGAGCCAGC
TGTGGTGGCGGCCGAGGCAGCCACTGTGGCAGCGGCCACCATGGCCATGCCAGAGGTAAAAAAACGACGG
CGGCGGAAGCAGAAGCTGGCATCTCCCCAGCCATCCTATGCAGCAGACGCCAACGACAGCAAGGCCGAGT
ACTCAGACGTCCTGGCCAAGCTGGCCTTCCTGAACCGCCAGAGCCAGTGCGCTGGACGGTGCTCACCGCC
CCGCTGCTGGACACCCAGTGAGCCGGAGTCGGTGCACCAGGCCCCCGACACCCAGAGCATCTCCCACTTC
CTGCATCGTGTGCAGGGCTTCCGGCGGCGTGGGGGCAAAGCAGGCGGTTTTGGTGGCCGGGGTGGGGGCC
ATGCGGCCAAGTCAGCCCGATGCTCCTTCAGTGACTTCTTTGAGGGCATCGGCAAGAAAAAGAAGGTGGT
GGCCGTGGCAGCCGCTGGGGTCGGGGGCCCTGGCCTTACTGAGTTGGGGCACCCACGCAAACGGGGCCGG
GGGGAGGTAGACGCTGTGACTGGGAAGCCAAAGCGCAAGAGACGGTCCCGGAAGAATGGGACTCTGTTCC
CAGAGCAGGTGCCCAGTGGCCCAGGCTTTGGGGAGGCAGGTGCTGAGTGGGCCGGGGATAAGGGTGGTGG
CTGGGCCCCTCACCATGGGCACCCAGGCGGACAAGCTGGCCGAAACTGTGGGTTTCAGGGGACCGAGGCC
CGGGCCTTTGCCTCCACTGGGCTGGAGAGTGGAGCCTCAGGCCGTGGCAGCTACTACAGCACGGGTGCAC
CCTCAGGCCAGACCGAGCTCAGCCAGGAGCGCCAAAACCTCTTCACCGGCTACTTTCGCTCGCTGCTCGA
TTCGGATGACTCCTCCGATCTCTTGGACTTTGCCCTCTCAGCCTCTCGCCCAGAGTCCCGGAAGGCATCG
GGCACCTATGCAGGGCCACCCACCAGTGCCCTGCCTGCCCAGCGGGGCCTGGCCACCTTCCCTAGCCGGG
GAGCCAAGGCCAGCCCAGTGGCAGTGGGTAGCAGCGGGGCTGGGGCGGACCCCTCCTTTCAGCCTGTCCT
GTCCGCGCGCCAGACCTTCCCACCAGGACGAGCAGCAAGCTATGGGCTAACTCCAGCCACTTCAGACTGC
CGGGCAGCCGAGACCTTCCCCAAGCTGGTGCCCCCGCCCTCAGCCATGGCCCGCTCACCTACCACCCACC
CGCCTGCCAACACCTACCTGCCCCAGTACGGCGGCTATGGGGCCGGACAAAGCGTATTCGCCCCAACTAA
GCCCTTTACAGGCCAGGACTGCGCTAACAGCAAGGACTGCAGCTTCGCCTATGGCAGTGGCAACAGCCTC
CCTGCCTCACCCAGCAGCGCCCACAGCGCCGGCTATGCCCCACCGCCTACCGGGGGCCCCTGCCTGCCAC
CAAGCAAGGCCTCCTTCTTCAGCAGCTCTGAGGGGGCCCCCTTCTCTGGTTCAGCCCCCACGCCCCTGCG
CTGTGACAGCCGGGCCAGCACAGTCTCGCCCGGTGGCTACATGGTACCCAAGGTAAGTATCAAGGTTACA
AGACAGGTTTAAGGAGACCAATAAGCTATTATTCGTATAGGATACTTTATACGAAGTTATTAAGTTATGG
AGACCGGTGTGGCACGTGCGGACCGAGCGGCCGCAGGAACCCCTAGTGATGGAGTTGGCCACTCCCTCTC
TGCGCGCTCGCTCGCTCACTGAGGCCGGGCGACCAAAGGTCGCCCGACGCCCGGGCTTTGCCCGGGCGGC
CTCAGTGAGCGAGCGAGCGCGCAGCTGCCTGCAGGGGCGCCTGATGCGGTATTTTCTCC
Features (pLannotate 1.2.2; 15 found; start..end, strand, type, name):
     51..506     +  rep_origin     f1 ori (sequence partly withheld): f1 bacteriophage origin of replication; arrow indicates direction of (+) strand synthesis
    507..556     -  misc_feature   bom (fragment): basis of mobility region from pBR322
    658..693     -  CDS            rop (fragment): Rop protein, which maintains plasmids at low copy number; rop
    788..892     +  promoter       AmpR promoter: bla
    893..1753    +  CDS            AmpR: β-lactamase; bla; confers resistance to ampicillin, carbenicillin, and related antibiotics
   1924..2512    +  rep_origin     ori: high-copy-number ColE1/pMB1/pBR322/pUC origin of replication
   2585..2612    +  repeat_region  AAV2 ITR (fragment): inverted terminal repeat of adeno-associated virus serotype 2 inverted
   2641..2668    +  repeat_region  AAV2 ITR (fragment): inverted terminal repeat of adeno-associated virus serotype 2 inverted
   2748..2959    +  promoter       EF-1α core promoter: core promoter for human elongation factor EF-1α
   2972..3240    +  LTR            5' LTR (truncated): truncated 5' long terminal repeat (LTR) from human T-cell leukemia virus (HTLV) type 1
   3310..6522    +  CDS            AHDC1 (fragment): AHDC1_HUMAN - Experimental evidence at protein level: Swiss-Prot protein existence level 1. From Homo sapiens (Human).
   6523..6563    +  intron         chimeric intron (fragment): chimera between introns from human β-globin and immunoglobulin heavy chain genes
   6572..6600    +  protein_bind   lox2272 (fragment): Cre-mediated recombination occurs in the 8-bp core sequence (GGATACTT). lox2272 sites are compatible with each other, but incompatible with loxP or loxN sites (Lee and Saito, 1988). Cre recombinase
   6645..6785    +  repeat_region  AAV2 ITR: inverted terminal repeat of adeno-associated virus serotype 2 inverted
   6790..32      -  misc_feature   bom (fragment) (across the origin): basis of mobility region from pBR322
