[The description below was written by a language model from this plasmid's Addgene catalogue record and pLannotate feature annotations shown in this document.]
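Description:
pAAVLINK-EF1alpha-5' AHDC1 is an AAV transfer plasmid of about 6.8 kb, built on the pAAV-hSyn-EGFP backbone, that carries the upstream half of a split expression cassette for human AHDC1. It is propagated in bacteria through a high-copy ColE1/pUC-type origin and selected with ampicillin via the β-lactamase gene. An f1 phage origin and small remnants of the pBR322 bom and rop regions are also present. AAV2 inverted terminal repeats flank the payload so that it can be packaged into recombinant AAV. The annotation finds one complete ITR downstream of the cassette and only short ITR fragments upstream, a common outcome when these repeats are annotated automatically.

Between the ITRs, an EF-1α core promoter followed by a truncated HTLV-1 5' LTR segment (a composite arrangement often used to strengthen expression) drives a roughly 3.2 kb fragment of the AHDC1 coding sequence. The catalogue entry records an N-terminal HA tag, although the feature table does not annotate it separately. The coding fragment ends directly in a short piece of a chimeric β-globin/immunoglobulin intron, consistent with a splice donor, followed by a sequence annotated as a partial lox2272 site. No polyadenylation signal is annotated, as expected for a 5' half vector.

This layout fits the AAVLINK strategy named in the record, a DNA-recombination method for delivering cargo too large for a single AAV. Presumably Cre-mediated recombination at the lox site joins this genome to a matching 3' vector, and splicing then removes the junction to give a full-length transcript. The record does not identify the partner vector or the recombinase source, referring to the associated publication for the corresponding constructs.
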