Addgene plasmid #236672: pAAVLINK-EF1alpha-5' AHDC1
Purpose: 5' AAVLINK plasmid for AHDC1 expression
Depositing lab: Zhonghua Lu. Depositing organization: Shenzhen Institute of Advanced Technology (SIAT), Chinese Academy of Sciences. Publication: AAVLINK: A potent DNA-recombination method for large cargo delivery in gene therapy. Lin J, Lin Y, Liu N, Cao W, Zhang J, Wen S, Zhang Y, Liao W, Hong Z, Lin Y, Liu Q, Liu H, Li Q, Chen B, Li M, Luo Z, Yang L, Yang Y, Zheng SH, Wang Y, Chu H, Hu Y, Qin Y, Luo BX, Tian S, Chen Y, Yan T, Yang L, Wang H, Liu T, Jiang Y, Lu Z. Cell. 2026 Feb 5;189(3):969-986.e17. doi: 10.1016/j.cell.2025.12.039. Epub 2026 Jan 27. PubMed 41605211.
Backbone
  Vector backbone: pAAV-hSyn-EGFP
  Backbone manufacturer: Addgene
  Vector type: AAV
Growth in bacteria
  Bacterial resistance: Ampicillin, 100 μg/mL
  Growth temperature: 37°C
  Growth strain: NEB Stable
  Copy number: High Copy
Gene/Insert
  Gene/Insert name: AHDC1
  Species: H. sapiens (human)
  Entrez Gene: AHDC1 (a.k.a. MRD25)
  Promoter: EF1alpha
  Tag / fusion protein: HA (N terminal on insert)
  Cloning method: Restriction Enzyme; 5′ cloning site unknown (unknown if destroyed)
Terms and licenses: Academic/Nonprofit Terms; Industry Terms: Not Available to Industry
Depositor comments: See publication for corresponding AAV Link vectors.
How to cite: pAAVLINK-EF1alpha-5' AHDC1 was a gift from Zhonghua Lu (Addgene plasmid # 236672 ; http://n2t.net/addgene:236672 ; RRID:Addgene_236672)
